Addgene plasmid #44154: p6722 MSCV-IP N FlagHA 16E6 I128T
Depositing lab: Peter Howley. Depositing organization: Harvard Medical School. Publication: Comprehensive analysis of host cellular interactions with human papillomavirus E6 proteins identifies new E6 binding partners and reflects viral diversity. White EA, Kramer RE, Tan MJ, Hayes SD, Harper JW, Howley PM. J Virol. 2012 Dec;86(24):13174-86. doi: 10.1128/JVI.02172-12. Epub 2012 Sep 26. PubMed 23015706.
Backbone
  Vector backbone: MSCV-IP N-FlagHA
  Backbone size w/o insert (bp): 8100
  Total vector size (bp): 8600
  Modifications to backbone: Retroviral vector for Flag-HA-tagged HPV16 E6 I128T mutant expression (deficient in E6AP binding). No starting ATG in viral ORF, translation begins from tag only. Puro resistance protein expressed from an IRES.
  Vector type: Mammalian Expression, Retroviral
  Selectable markers: Puromycin
Growth in bacteria
  Bacterial resistance: Ampicillin, 100 μg/mL
  Growth temperature: 37°C
  Growth strain: DH5alpha
  Copy number: Unknown
Gene/Insert
  Gene/Insert name: HPV16E6
  Species: HPV16
  Insert size (bp): 500
  Mutation: HPV16 E6 I128T mutant
  Promoter: MSCV LTR
  Tag / fusion protein: Flag (N terminal on backbone); HA (N terminal on backbone)
  Cloning method: Gateway Cloning
  Sequencing primers: 5′ 5' CTACATCGTGACCTGGGAAGC 3'
Resource information
  A portion of this plasmid was derived from a plasmid made by: Paul Lambert - University of Wisconsin, Madison
Terms and licenses: Academic/Nonprofit Terms; Industry Terms: Not Available to Industry
How to cite: p6722 MSCV-IP N FlagHA 16E6 I128T was a gift from Peter Howley (Addgene plasmid # 44154 ; http://n2t.net/addgene:44154 ; RRID:Addgene_44154)
