[The description below was written by a language model from this plasmid's Addgene catalogue record.]
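Description:
p6722 MSCV-IP N FlagHA 16E6 I128T is a murine stem cell virus (MSCV)-based retroviral vector for stable expression of an epitope-tagged human papillomavirus type 16 E6 mutant in mammalian cells. It is built on the MSCV-IP N-FlagHA backbone (about 8.1 kb, giving a total of roughly 8.6 kb with the insert) and is propagated in E. coli under ampicillin selection. The record does not state the bacterial origin of replication or the copy number.

The payload is an approximately 500 bp HPV16 E6 open reading frame carrying the I128T substitution, which the record describes as deficient in binding to E6AP, the cellular ubiquitin ligase through which E6 normally acts. The ORF was introduced by Gateway recombination and lacks its own start codon, so translation begins only at the backbone-encoded N-terminal Flag and HA tags. This ensures that all E6 protein produced carries the tandem tag. Transcription is driven by the MSCV long terminal repeat, and a puromycin resistance gene is translated from an internal ribosome entry site on the same transcript. Drug-resistant transduced cells are therefore expected to express the tagged E6 as well.

After packaging into retroviral particles and transduction of target cells, the construct allows puromycin-selected cell populations to be established. The Flag-HA tag suits it to detection and affinity purification of E6-containing complexes. In keeping with the associated study of host proteins interacting with papillomavirus E6 proteins, this mutant would serve as a comparison to wild-type 16E6 for distinguishing E6AP-dependent interactions and activities from E6AP-independent ones.
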