>Addgene plasmid #44154 | p6722 MSCV-IP N FlagHA 16E6 I128T | addgene partial sequence | sequence record 63308 | pLXSN5 5'-CCCTTGAACCTCCTCGTTCGACC-3'
TCTTTTCCGCCCTCCTCCTTCTCTGGCGCCGGAATTAGATCTGCCACCATGGACTACAAGGATGACGATG
ACAAGCTCGATGGAGGATACCCATACGATGTTCCAGATTACGCTGCTCGAGGTTATCAAACAAGTTTGTA
CAAAAAAGTTGGCTTTCAGGACCCACAGGAGCGACCCAGAAAGTTACCACAGTTATGCACAGAGCTGCAA
ACAACTATACATGATATAATATTAGAATGTGTGTACTGCAAGCAACAGTTACTGCGACGTGAGGTATATG
ACTTTGCTTTTCGGGATTTATGTATAGTATATAGAGATGGGAATCCATATGCTGTATGTGATAAATGTTT
AAAGTTTTATTCTAAAATTAGTGAGTATAGACATTATTGTTATAGTGTGTATGGAACAACATTAGAACAG
CAATACAACAAACCGTTGTGTGATTTGTTAATTAGGTGTATTAACTGTCAAAAGCCACTGTGTCCTGAAG
AAAAGCAAAGACATCTGGACAAAAAGCAAAGATTCCATAATACCAGGGGTCGGTGGACCGGTCGATGTAT
GTCTTGTTGCAGATCATCAAGAACACGTAGAGAAACCCAGCTGTAATACCCAACTTTCTTGTACAAAGTG
GTTCGATAACGAATTCCGCCCCCCCC
